Addgene plasmid #56515: iLOV-Cx43-7
Purpose: Localization: Gap Junctions, Excitation: 450, Emission: 495
Depositing lab: Michael Davidson.
Backbone
  Vector backbone: iLOV
  Backbone size w/o insert (bp): 4750
  Vector type: Mammalian Expression
  Selectable markers: Neomycin (select with G418)
Growth in bacteria
  Bacterial resistance: Kanamycin, 50 μg/mL
  Growth temperature: 37°C
  Growth strain: DH5alpha
  Copy number: High Copy
Gene/Insert
  Gene/Insert name: Cx43 (alt names: Rat Alpha-1 Connexin 43; NM_012567.2)
  Species: R. norvegicus (rat)
  Promoter: CMV
  Tag / fusion protein: iLOV
  Cloning method: Unknown
  Sequencing primers: 5′ CMV-F; 3′ SV40pA-R
Terms and licenses: Academic/Nonprofit Terms; Industry Terms
Depositor comments: R. norvegicus (rat) Alpha-1 Connexin 43. Excitation = 450; Emission = 495
How to cite: iLOV-Cx43-7 was a gift from Michael Davidson (Addgene plasmid # 56515)
