[The description below was written by a language model from this plasmid's Addgene catalogue record and pLannotate feature annotations shown in this document.]
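Description:
iLOV-Cx43-7 is catalogued as a mammalian expression plasmid encoding rat alpha-1 connexin 43 (Cx43) fused to iLOV, a small flavin-binding fluorescent protein derived from a plant LOV domain. The fusion is expressed from the CMV promoter. The stated purpose is to label gap junctions for fluorescence imaging, with excitation at 450 nm and emission at 495 nm. The backbone is the familiar Clontech-style N1/C1 type. It has a high-copy ColE1/pUC origin for propagation in E. coli and an f1 origin. A single NeoR/KanR (aph(3')-II) gene is driven by tandem bacterial (bla) and SV40 early promoters and terminated by the HSV TK polyadenylation signal. This gene provides kanamycin selection in bacteria and G418 selection in mammalian cells.

The annotated full sequence does not match the catalogue description of the insert. The sequenced record is 4,533 nt, which is shorter than the listed 4,750 bp backbone alone, and no connexin 43 coding region is annotated. Instead, the CMV enhancer/promoter is followed by a roughly 260 nt fragment of human B4GALT1 (beta-1,4-galactosyltransferase 1). N-terminal fragments of this protein are commonly used as Golgi-targeting sequences. After a short gap comes an Arabidopsis-derived, flavin-dependent fluorescent protein called as BR1, which is consistent with an iLOV-type LOV domain. The SV40 poly(A) signal follows. The minor calls for large T antigen, ble and bGH fragments are probably incidental backbone matches. On this annotation, the sequenced plasmid looks like a Golgi-targeted iLOV fusion rather than a Cx43 fusion, so the identity of the insert should be confirmed before use as a gap junction marker.
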