Features (pLannotate 1.2.2; 15 found; start..end, strand, type, name):
      1..304     +  enhancer       CMV enhancer: human cytomegalovirus immediate early enhancer
    305..508     +  promoter       CMV promoter: human cytomegalovirus (CMV) immediate early promoter
    537..794     +  CDS            B4GALT1 (fragment): B4GT1_HUMAN - Also known as GGTB2. Experimental evidence at protein level: Swiss-Prot protein existence level 1. [Processed beta-1,4-galactosyltransferase 1]: The cell surface form functions as a recognition molecule during a variety of cell to cell and cell to matrix interactions, as those occurring during development and egg fertilization, by binding to specific oligosaccharide ligands on opposing cells or in the extracellular matrix. From Homo sapiens (Human).
    804..1136    +  CDS            BR1: BR1 is a basic (constitutively fluorescent) cyan fluorescent protein published in 2019, derived from Arabidopsis thaliana. It requires the cofactor flavin for fluorescence.
   1155..1238    +  CDS            large T antigen (fragment): large T antigen from SV40 (simian virus 40)
   1261..1382    +  polyA_signal   SV40 poly(A) signal: SV40 polyadenylation signal
   1416..1844    -  rep_origin     f1 ori (sequence partly withheld): f1 bacteriophage origin of replication; arrow indicates direction of (+) strand synthesis
   1871..1975    +  promoter       AmpR promoter: bla
   1977..2334    +  promoter       SV40 promoter: SV40 enhancer and early promoter
   2369..3163    +  CDS            NeoR/KanR: aminoglycoside phosphotransferase from Tn5; aph(3')-II (or nptII); confers resistance to neomycin, kanamycin, and G418 (Geneticin®)
   3184..3336    +  CDS            ble (fragment): BLE_KLEPN - Experimental evidence at protein level: Swiss-Prot protein existence level 1. Binding protein with a strong affinity to the bleomycin family of antibiotics. Binds to CL990; an antimitotic-antibiotic compound. From Klebsiella pneumoniae.
   3395..3442    +  polyA_signal   HSV TK poly(A) signal: herpes simplex virus thymidine kinase polyadenylation signal (Cole and Stacy, 1985)
   3533..3549    -  polyA_signal   bGH poly(A) signal (fragment): bovine growth hormone polyadenylation signal
   3771..4359    +  rep_origin     ori: high-copy-number ColE1/pMB1/pBR322/pUC origin of replication
   4474..4533    +  enhancer       CMV enhancer (fragment): human cytomegalovirus immediate early enhancer
>Addgene plasmid #56515 | iLOV-Cx43-7 | addgene full sequence | sequence record 353409 | Addgene NGS Result
CGTTACATAACTTACGGTAAATGGCCCGCCTGGCTGACCGCCCAACGACCCCCGCCCATTGACGTCAATA
ATGACGTATGTTCCCATAGTAACGCCAATAGGGACTTTCCATTGACGTCAATGGGTGGAGTATTTACGGT
AAACTGCCCACTTGGCAGTACATCAAGTGTATCATATGCCAAGTACGCCCCCTATTGACGTCAATGACGG
TAAATGGCCCGCCTGGCATTATGCCCAGTACATGACCTTATGGGACTTTCCTACTTGGCAGTACATCTAC
GTATTAGTCATCGCTATTACCATGGTGATGCGGTTTTGGCAGTACATCAATGGGCGTGGATAGCGGTTTG
ACTCACGGGGATTTCCAAGTCTCCACCCCATTGACGTCAATGGGAGTTTGTTTTGGCACCAAAATCAACG
GGACTTTCCAAAATGTCGTAACAACTCCGCCCCATTGACGCAAATGGGCGGTAGGCGTGTACGGTGGGAG
GTCTATATAAGCAGAGCTGGTTTAGTGAACCGTCAGATCCGCTAGCATGAGGCTTCGGGAGCCGCTCCTG
AGCGGCAGCGCCGCGATGCCAGGCGCGTCCCTACAGCGGGCCTGCCGCCTGCTCGTGGCCGTCTGCGCTC
TGCACCTTGGCGTCACCCTCGTTTACTACCTGGCTGGCCGCGACCTGAGCCGCCTGCCCCAACTGGTCGG
AGTCTCCACACCGCTGCAGGGCGGCTCGAACAGTGCCGCCGCCATCGGGCAGTCCTCCGGGGAGCTCCGG
ACCGGAGGGGCCAAGGATCCACCGGTCGCCACCATGATCGAGAAGAACTTCGTGATCACCGACCCCAGAC
TGCCCGACAACCCCATCATCTTCGCCAGCGACGGCTTCCTGGAGCTGACCGAGTACAGCAGAGAGGAGAT
CCTGGGCAGAAACGCCAGATTCCTGCAGGGCCCCGAGACCGACCAGGCCACCGTGCAGAAGATCAGAGAC
GCCATCAGAGACCAGAGAGAGACCACCGTGCAGCTGATCAACTACACCAAGAGCGGCAAGAAGTTCTGGA
ACCTGCTGCACCTGCAGCCCGTGAGAGACCAGAAGGGCGAGCTGCAGTACTTCATCGGCGTGCAGCTGGA
CGGCAGCGACCACGTGTAAGCGGCCGCGACTCTAGATCATAATCAGCCATACCACATTTGTAGAGGTTTT
ACTTGCTTTAAAAAACCTCCCACACCTCCCCCTGAACCTGAAACATAAAATGAATGCAATTGTTGTTGTT
AACTTGTTTATTGCAGCTTATAATGGTTACAAATAAAGCAATAGCATCACAAATTTCACAAATAAAGCAT
TTTTTTCACTGCATTCTAGTTGTGGTTTGTCCAAACTCATCAATGTATCTTAAGGCGTAAATTGTAAGCG
TTAATATTTTGTTAAAATTCGCGTTAAATTTTTGTTAAATCAGCTCATTTTTTAACCAATAGGCCGAAAT
CGGCAAAATCCCTTATAAATCAAAAGAATAGACCGAGATAGGGT
[37 nt withheld, positions 1515-1551]
AAAGAACGTGGACTCCAACGTCAAAGG
[49 nt withheld, positions 1579-1627]
T
[91 nt withheld, positions 1629-1719]
G
[124 nt withheld, positions 1721-1844]
CAGGTGGCACTTTTCGGGGAAATGTGCGCGGAACCCCTATTTGTTTATTTTTCTAAATACATTCAAATAT
GTATCCGCTCATGAGACAATAACCCTGATAAATGCTTCAATAATATTGAAAAAGGAAGAGTCCTGAGGCG
GAAAGAACCAGCTGTGGAATGTGTGTCAGTTAGGGTGTGGAAAGTCCCCAGGCTCCCCAGCAGGCAGAAG
TATGCAAAGCATGCATCTCAATTAGTCAGCAACCAGGTGTGGAAAGTCCCCAGGCTCCCCAGCAGGCAGA
AGTATGCAAAGCATGCATCTCAATTAGTCAGCAACCATAGTCCCGCCCCTAACTCCGCCCATCCCGCCCC
TAACTCCGCCCAGTTCCGCCCATTCTCCGCCCCATGGCTGACTAATTTTTTTTATTTATGCAGAGGCCGA
GGCCGCCTCGGCCTCTGAGCTATTCCAGAAGTAGTGAGGAGGCTTTTTTGGAGGCCTAGGCTTTTGCAAA
GATCGATCAAGAGACAGGATGAGGATCGTTTCGCATGATTGAACAAGATGGATTGCACGCAGGTTCTCCG
GCCGCTTGGGTGGAGAGGCTATTCGGCTATGACTGGGCACAACAGACAATCGGCTGCTCTGATGCCGCCG
TGTTCCGGCTGTCAGCGCAGGGGCGCCCGGTTCTTTTTGTCAAGACCGACCTGTCCGGTGCCCTGAATGA
ACTGCAAGACGAGGCAGCGCGGCTATCGTGGCTGGCCACGACGGGCGTTCCTTGCGCAGCTGTGCTCGAC
GTTGTCACTGAAGCGGGAAGGGACTGGCTGCTATTGGGCGAAGTGCCGGGGCAGGATCTCCTGTCATCTC
ACCTTGCTCCTGCCGAGAAAGTATCCATCATGGCTGATGCAATGCGGCGGCTGCATACGCTTGATCCGGC
TACCTGCCCATTCGACCACCAAGCGAAACATCGCATCGAGCGAGCACGTACTCGGATGGAAGCCGGTCTT
GTCGATCAGGATGATCTGGACGAAGAGCATCAGGGGCTCGCGCCAGCCGAACTGTTCGCCAGGCTCAAGG
CGAGCATGCCCGACGGCGAGGATCTCGTCGTGACCCATGGCGATGCCTGCTTGCCGAATATCATGGTGGA
AAATGGCCGCTTTTCTGGATTCATCGACTGTGGCCGGCTGGGTGTGGCGGACCGCTATCAGGACATAGCG
TTGGCTACCCGTGATATTGCTGAAGAGCTTGGCGGCGAATGGGCTGACCGCTTCCTCGTGCTTTACGGTA
TCGCCGCTCCCGATTCGCAGCGCATCGCCTTCTATCGCCTTCTTGACGAGTTCTTCTGAGCGGGACTCTG
GGGTTCGAAATGACCGACCAAGCGACGCCCAACCTGCCATCACGAGATTTCGATTCCACCGCCGCCTTCT
ATGAAAGGTTGGGCTTCGGAATCGTTTTCCGGGACGCCGGCTGGATGATCCTCCAGCGCGGGGATCTCAT
GCTGGAGTTCTTCGCCCACCCTAGGGGGAGGCTAACTGAAACACGGAAGGAGACAATACCGGAAGGAACC
CGCGCTATGACGGCAATAAAAAGACAGAATAAAACGCACGGTGTTGGGTCGTTTGTTCATAAACGCGGGG
TTCGGTCCCAGGGCTGGCACTCTGTCGATACCCCACCGAGACCCCATTGGGGCCAATACGCCCGCGTTTC
TTCCTTTTCCCCACCCCACCCCCCAAGTTCGGGTGAAGGCCCAGGGCTCGCAGCCAACGTCGGGGCGGCA
GGCCCTGCCATAGCCTCAGGTTACTCATATATACTTTAGATTGATTTAAAACTTCATTTTTAATTTAAAA
GGATCTAGGTGAAGATCCTTTTTGATAATCTCATGACCAAAATCCCTTAACGTGAGTTTTCGTTCCACTG
AGCGTCAGACCCCGTAGAAAAGATCAAAGGATCTTCTTGAGATCCTTTTTTTCTGCGCGTAATCTGCTGC
TTGCAAACAAAAAAACCACCGCTACCAGCGGTGGTTTGTTTGCCGGATCAAGAGCTACCAACTCTTTTTC
CGAAGGTAACTGGCTTCAGCAGAGCGCAGATACCAAATACTGTTCTTCTAGTGTAGCCGTAGTTAGGCCA
CCACTTCAAGAACTCTGTAGCACCGCCTACATACCTCGCTCTGCTAATCCTGTTACCAGTGGCTGCTGCC
AGTGGCGATAAGTCGTGTCTTACCGGGTTGGACTCAAGACGATAGTTACCGGATAAGGCGCAGCGGTCGG
GCTGAACGGGGGGTTCGTGCACACAGCCCAGCTTGGAGCGAACGACCTACACCGAACTGAGATACCTACA
GCGTGAGCTATGAGAAAGCGCCACGCTTCCCGAAGGGAGAAAGGCGGACAGGTATCCGGTAAGCGGCAGG
GTCGGAACAGGAGAGCGCACGAGGGAGCTTCCAGGGGGAAACGCCTGGTATCTTTATAGTCCTGTCGGGT
TTCGCCACCTCTGACTTGAGCGTCGATTTTTGTGATGCTCGTCAGGGGGGCGGAGCCTATGGAAAAACGC
CAGCAACGCGGCCTTTTTACGGTTCCTGGCCTTTTGCTGGCCTTTTGCTCACATGTTCTTTCCTGCGTTA
TCCCCTGATTCTGTGGATAACCGTATTACCGCCATGCATTAGTTATTAATAGTAATCAATTACGGGGTCA
TTAGTTCATAGCCCATATATGGAGTTCCG
