>Addgene plasmid #56515 | iLOV-Cx43-7 | depositor partial sequence | sequence record 87409 | insert sequence
GATCCGCTAGCGCTACCGGACTCAGATCTCGAGCTCAAGCTTCGAATTCGGCAGCACTTTTCTTTCATTG
GGGGGAAGGCGTGAGGAAAGTACCAAACAGCAGCAGACTTTTAAACTTTAAACAGACAGGTCTGAGAGCC
TGAACTCTCATTTTTCCTTTGACTTCAGCCTCCAAGGAGTTCCACCAACTTTGGCGCGCCGGCTTCACTT
TCATTAAGTGAAAGAGAGGTGCCCAGACATGGGTGACTGGAGTGCCTTGGGGAAGCTTCTGGACAAGGTC
CAAGCCTACTCCACCGCTGGAGGGAAGGTGTGGCTGTCAGTGCTCTTCATATTCAGAATCCTGCTCCTGG
GGACAGCTGTTGAGTCAGCTTGGGGTGATGAACAGTCTGCCTTTCGCTGTAACACTCAACAACCTGGCTG
CGAAAACGTCTGCTATGACAAGTCCTTCCCCATCTCTCACGTGCGCTTCTGGGTCCTTCAGATCATATTC
GTGTCTGTGCCCACACTCCTGTACTTGGCCCATGTGTTCTATGTGATGAGGAAGGAAGAGAAGCTAAACA
AGAAAGAAGAGGAGCTCAAAGTGGCCCAGACTGACGGGGTCAACGTGGAGATGCACCTGAAGCAGATTGA
AATCAAGAAGTTCAAGTACGGGATTGAAGAGCACGGCAAGGTGAAAATGAGGGGCGGCTTGCTGAGAACC
TACATCATCAGCATCCTCTTCAAGTCTGTCTTCGAGGTGGCCTTCCTGCTCATCCAGTGGTACATCTATG
GGTTCAGCTTGAGCGCGGTCTACACCTGCAAGAGAGATCCCTGCCCCCACCAGGTAGACTGCTTCCTCTC
ACGTCCCACGGAGAAAACCATCTTCATCATCTTCATGCTGGTGGTGTCCTTGGTGTCTCTCGCTTTGAAC
ATCATTGAGCTCTTCTACGTCTTCTTCAAAGGCGTTAAGGATCGCGTGAAGGGAAGAAGCGATCCTTACC
ACGCCACCACTGGCCCACTGAGCCCATCAAAAGACTGCGGATCTCCAAAATACGCCTACTTCAATGGCTG
CTCCTCACCAACGGCTCCACTCTCGCCTATGTCTCCTCCTGGGTACAAGCTGGTTACTGGTGACAGAAAC
AATTCCTCGTGCCGCAATTACAACAAGCAAGCTAGCGAGCAAAACTGGGCGAACTACAGCGCAGAGCAAA
ATCGCATGGGGCAGGCCGGAAGCACCATCTCCAACTCGCACGCCCAGCCGTTCGATTTCCCCGACGACAA
CCAGAATGCCAAAAAAGTTGCTGCTGGACATGAACTCCAGCCATTAGCCATCGTGGACCAACGACCTTCC
AGCAGAGCCAGCAGCCGCGCCAGCAGCAGGCCTCGGCCTGATGACCTGGAGATTGCGGATCCACCGGTCG
CCACCATGATCGAGAAGAACTTCGTGATCACCGACCCCAGACTGCCCGACAACCCCATCATCTTCGCCAG
CGACGGCTTCCTGGAGCTGACCGAGTACAGCAGAGAGGAGATCCTGGGCAGAAACGCCAGATTCCTGCAG
GGCCCCGAGACCGACCAGGCCACCGTGCAGAAGATCAGAGACGCCATCAGAGACCAGAGAGAGACCACCG
TGCAGCTGATCAACTACACCAAGAGCGGCAAGAAGTTCTGGAACCTGCTGCACCTGCAGCCCGTGAGAGA
CCAGAAGGGCGAGCTGCAGTACTTCATCGGCGTGCAGCTGGACGGCAGCGACCACGTGTAAGCGGCCGCG
ACTCTAGATCATAATCAGCCATACCACATTGAGAA
